>Addgene plasmid #126756 | pX330-Flag-HypaSpCas9 (without sgRNA; with silent mutations) | depositor full sequence | sequence record 242648 | pX330-Flag-HypaSpCas9 (without sgRNA; with silent mutations) sequence 8077 bps
GCGTGACACCACGATGCCTGTAGCAATGGCAACAACGTTGCGCAAACTATTAACTGGCGAACTACTTACT
CTAGCTTCCCGGCAACAATTAATAGACTGGATGGAGGCGGATAAAGTTGCAGGACCACTTCTGCGCTCGG
CCCTTCCGGCTGGCTGGTTTATTGCTGATAAATCTGGAGCCGGTGAGCGTGGAAGCCGCGGTATCATTGC
AGCACTGGGGCCAGATGGTAAGCCCTCCCGTATCGTAGTTATCTACACGACGGGGAGTCAGGCAACTATG
GATGAACGAAATAGACAGATCGCTGAGATAGGTGCCTCACTGATTAAGCATTGGTAACTGTCAGACCAAG
TTTACTCATATATACTTTAGATTGATTTAAAACTTCATTTTTAATTTAAAAGGATCTAGGTGAAGATCCT
TTTTGATAATCTCATGACCAAAATCCCTTAACGTGAGTTTTCGTTCCACTGAGCGTCAGACCCCGTAGAA
AAGATCAAAGGATCTTCTTGAGATCCTTTTTTTCTGCGCGTAATCTGCTGCTTGCAAACAAAAAAACCAC
CGCTACCAGCGGTGGTTTGTTTGCCGGATCAAGAGCTACCAACTCTTTTTCCGAAGGTAACTGGCTTCAG
CAGAGCGCAGATACCAAATACTGTCCTTCTAGTGTAGCCGTAGTTAGGCCACCACTTCAAGAACTCTGTA
GCACCGCCTACATACCTCGCTCTGCTAATCCTGTTACCAGTGGCTGCTGCCAGTGGCGATAAGTCGTGTC
TTACCGGGTTGGACTCAAGACGATAGTTACCGGATAAGGCGCAGCGGTCGGGCTGAACGGGGGGTTCGTG
CACACAGCCCAGCTTGGAGCGAACGACCTACACCGAACTGAGATACCTACAGCGTGAGCTATGAGAAAGC
GCCACGCTTCCCGAAGGGAGAAAGGCGGACAGGTATCCGGTAAGCGGCAGGGTCGGAACAGGAGAGCGCA
CGAGGGAGCTTCCAGGGGGAAACGCCTGGTATCTTTATAGTCCTGTCGGGTTTCGCCACCTCTGACTTGA
GCGTCGATTTTTGTGATGCTCGTCAGGGGGGCGGAGCCTATGGAAAAACGCCAGCAACGCGGCCTTTTTA
CGGTTCCTGGCCTTTTGCTGGCCTTTTGCTCACATGCTAGAGGTACCCGTTACATAACTTACGGTAAATG
GCCCGCCTGGCTGACCGCCCAACGACCCCCGCCCATTGACGTCAATAGTAACGCCAATAGGGACTTTCCA
TTGACGTCAATGGGTGGAGTATTTACGGTAAACTGCCCACTTGGCAGTACATCAAGTGTATCATATGCCA
AGTACGCCCCCTATTGACGTCAATGACGGTAAATGGCCCGCCTGGCATTGTGCCCAGTACATGACCTTAT
GGGACTTTCCTACTTGGCAGTACATCTACGTATTAGTCATCGCTATTACCATGGTCGAGGTGAGCCCCAC
GTTCTGCTTCACTCTCCCCATCTCCCCCCCCTCCCCACCCCCAATTTTGTATTTATTTATTTTTTAATTA
TTTTGTGCAGCGATGGGGGCGGGGGGGGGGGGGGGGCGCGCGCCAGGCGGGGCGGGGCGGGGCGAGGGGC
GGGGCGGGGCGAGGCGGAGAGGTGCGGCGGCAGCCAATCAGAGCGGCGCGCTCCGAAAGTTTCCTTTTAT
GGCGAGGCGGCGGCGGCGGCGGCCCTATAAAAAGCGAAGCGCGCGGCGGGCGGGAGTCGCTGCGACGCTG
CCTTCGCCCCGTGCCCCGCTCCGCCGCCGCCTCGCGCCGCCCGCCCCGGCTCTGACTGACCGCGTTACTC
CCACAGGTGAGCGGGCGGGACGGCCCTTCTCCTCCGGGCTGTAATTAGCTGAGCAAGAGGTAAGGGTTTA
AGGGATGGTTGGTTGGTGGGGTATTAATGTTTAATTACCTGGAGCACCTGCCTGAAATCACTTTTTTTCA
GGTTGGACCGGTGCCACCATGGACTATAAGGACCACGACGGAGACTACAAGGATCATGATATTGATTACA
AAGACGATGACGATAAGATGGCCCCAAAGAAGAAGCGGAAGGTCGGTATCCACGGAGTCCCAGCAGCCGA
CAAGAAGTACAGCATCGGCCTGGACATCGGCACCAACTCTGTGGGCTGGGCCGTGATCACCGACGAGTAC
AAGGTGCCCAGCAAGAAATTCAAGGTGCTGGGCAACACCGACCGGCACAGCATCAAGAAGAACCTGATCG
GAGCCCTGCTGTTCGACAGCGGCGAAACAGCCGAGGCCACCCGGCTGAAGAGAACCGCCAGAAGAAGATA
CACCAGACGGAAGAACCGGATCTGCTATCTGCAAGAGATCTTCAGCAACGAGATGGCCAAGGTGGACGAC
AGCTTCTTCCACAGACTGGAAGAGTCCTTCCTGGTGGAAGAGGATAAGAAGCACGAGCGGCACCCCATCT
TCGGCAACATCGTGGACGAGGTGGCCTACCACGAGAAGTACCCCACCATCTACCACCTGAGAAAGAAACT
GGTGGACAGCACCGACAAGGCCGACCTGCGGCTGATCTATCTGGCCCTGGCCCACATGATCAAGTTCCGG
GGCCACTTCCTGATCGAGGGCGACCTGAACCCCGACAACAGCGACGTGGACAAGCTGTTCATCCAGCTGG
TGCAGACCTACAACCAGCTGTTCGAGGAAAACCCCATCAACGCCAGCGGCGTGGACGCCAAGGCCATCCT
GTCTGCCAGACTGAGCAAGAGCAGACGGCTGGAAAATCTGATCGCCCAGCTGCCCGGCGAGAAGAAGAAT
GGCCTGTTCGGAAACCTGATTGCCCTGAGCCTGGGCCTGACCCCCAACTTCAAGAGCAACTTCGACCTGG
CCGAGGATGCCAAACTGCAGCTGAGCAAGGACACCTACGACGACGACCTGGACAACCTGCTGGCCCAGAT
CGGCGACCAGTACGCCGACCTGTTTCTGGCCGCCAAGAACCTGTCCGACGCCATCCTGCTGAGCGACATC
CTGAGAGTGAACACCGAGATCACCAAGGCCCCCCTGAGCGCCTCTATGATCAAGAGATACGACGAGCACC
ACCAGGACCTGACCCTGCTGAAAGCTCTCGTGCGGCAGCAGCTGCCTGAGAAGTACAAAGAGATTTTCTT
CGACCAGAGCAAGAACGGCTACGCCGGCTACATTGACGGCGGAGCCAGCCAGGAAGAGTTCTACAAGTTC
ATCAAGCCCATCCTGGAAAAGATGGACGGCACCGAGGAACTGCTCGTGAAGCTGAACAGAGAGGACCTGC
TGCGGAAGCAGCGGACCTTCGACAACGGCAGCATCCCCCACCAGATCCACCTGGGAGAGCTGCACGCCAT
TCTGCGGCGGCAGGAAGATTTTTACCCATTCCTGAAGGACAACCGGGAAAAGATCGAGAAGATCCTGACC
TTCCGCATCCCCTACTACGTGGGCCCTCTGGCCAGGGGAAACAGCAGATTCGCCTGGATGACCAGAAAGA
GCGAGGAAACCATCACCCCCTGGAACTTCGAGGAAGTGGTGGACAAGGGCGCTTCCGCCCAGAGCTTCAT
CGAGCGGATGACCAACTTCGATAAGAACCTGCCCAACGAGAAGGTGCTGCCCAAGCACAGCCTGCTGTAC
GAGTACTTCACCGTGTATAACGAGCTGACCAAAGTGAAATACGTGACCGAGGGAATGAGAAAGCCCGCCT
TCCTGAGCGGCGAGCAGAAAAAGGCCATCGTGGACCTGCTGTTCAAGACCAACCGGAAAGTGACCGTGAA
GCAGCTGAAAGAGGACTACTTCAAGAAAATCGAGTGCTTCGACTCCGTGGAAATCTCCGGCGTGGAAGAT
CGGTTCAACGCCTCCCTGGGCACATACCACGATCTGCTGAAAATTATCAAGGACAAGGACTTCCTGGACA
ATGAGGAAAACGAGGACATTCTGGAAGATATCGTGCTGACCCTGACACTGTTTGAGGACAGAGAGATGAT
CGAGGAACGGCTGAAAACCTATGCCCACCTGTTCGACGACAAAGTGATGAAGCAGCTGAAGCGGCGGAGA
TACACCGGCTGGGGCAGGCTGAGCCGGAAGCTGATCAACGGCATCCGCGACAAGCAGTCCGGCAAGACAA
TCCTGGATTTCCTGAAGTCCGACGGCTTCGCCAACAGAGCCTTTGCAGCCCTGATCGCTGACGACAGCCT
GACCTTTAAAGAGGACATCCAGAAAGCCCAGGTGTCCGGCCAGGGCGATAGCCTGCACGAGCACATTGCC
AATCTGGCCGGCAGCCCCGCCATTAAGAAGGGCATCCTGCAGACAGTGAAGGTGGTGGACGAGCTCGTGA
AAGTGATGGGCCGGCACAAGCCCGAGAACATCGTGATCGAAATGGCCAGAGAGAACCAGACCACCCAGAA
GGGACAGAAGAACAGCCGCGAGAGAATGAAGCGGATCGAAGAGGGCATCAAAGAGCTGGGCAGCCAGATC
CTGAAAGAACACCCCGTGGAAAACACCCAGCTGCAGAACGAGAAGCTGTACCTGTACTACCTGCAGAATG
GGCGGGATATGTACGTGGACCAGGAACTGGACATCAACCGGCTGTCCGACTACGATGTGGACCATATCGT
GCCTCAGAGCTTTCTGAAGGACGACTCCATCGACAACAAGGTGCTGACCAGAAGCGACAAGAACCGGGGC
AAGAGCGACAACGTGCCCTCCGAAGAGGTCGTGAAGAAGATGAAGAACTACTGGCGGCAGCTGCTGAACG
CCAAGCTGATTACCCAGAGAAAGTTCGACAATCTGACCAAGGCCGAGAGAGGCGGCCTGAGCGAACTGGA
TAAGGCCGGCTTCATCAAGAGACAGCTGGTGGAAACCCGGCAGATCACAAAGCACGTGGCACAGATCCTG
GACTCCCGGATGAACACTAAGTACGACGAGAATGACAAGCTGATCCGGGAAGTGAAAGTGATCACCCTGA
AGTCCAAGCTGGTGTCCGATTTCCGGAAGGATTTCCAGTTTTACAAAGTGCGCGAGATCAACAACTACCA
CCACGCCCACGACGCGTACCTGAACGCCGTCGTGGGAACCGCCCTGATCAAAAAGTACCCTAAGCTGGAA
AGCGAGTTCGTGTACGGCGACTACAAGGTGTACGACGTACGGAAGATGATCGCCAAGAGCGAGCAGGAAA
TCGGCAAGGCTACCGCCAAGTACTTCTTCTACAGCAACATCATGAACTTTTTCAAGACCGAGATTACCCT
GGCCAACGGCGAGATCCGGAAGCGGCCTCTGATCGAGACAAACGGCGAAACCGGGGAGATCGTGTGGGAT
AAGGGCCGGGATTTTGCCACCGTGCGGAAAGTGCTGAGCATGCCCCAAGTGAATATCGTGAAAAAGACCG
AGGTGCAGACAGGCGGCTTCAGCAAAGAGTCTATCCTGCCCAAGAGGAACAGCGATAAGCTGATCGCCAG
AAAGAAGGACTGGGACCCTAAGAAGTACGGCGGCTTCGACAGCCCCACCGTGGCCTATTCTGTGCTGGTG
GTGGCCAAAGTGGAAAAGGGCAAGTCCAAGAAACTGAAGAGTGTGAAAGAGCTGCTGGGGATCACCATCA
TGGAAAGAAGCAGCTTCGAGAAGAATCCCATCGACTTTCTGGAAGCCAAGGGCTACAAAGAAGTGAAAAA
GGACCTGATCATCAAGCTGCCTAAGTACTCCCTGTTCGAGCTGGAAAACGGCCGGAAGAGAATGCTGGCC
TCTGCCGGCGAACTGCAGAAGGGAAACGAACTGGCCCTGCCCTCCAAATATGTGAACTTCCTGTACCTGG
CCAGCCACTATGAGAAGCTGAAGGGCTCCCCCGAGGATAATGAGCAGAAACAGCTGTTTGTGGAACAGCA
CAAGCACTACCTGGACGAGATCATCGAGCAGATCAGCGAGTTCTCCAAGAGAGTGATCCTGGCCGACGCT
AATCTGGACAAAGTGCTGTCCGCCTACAACAAGCACCGGGATAAGCCCATCAGAGAGCAGGCCGAGAATA
TCATCCACCTGTTTACCCTGACCAATCTGGGAGCCCCTGCCGCCTTCAAGTACTTTGACACCACCATCGA
CCGGAAGAGGTACACCAGCACCAAAGAGGTGCTGGACGCCACCCTGATCCACCAGAGCATCACCGGCCTG
TACGAGACACGGATCGACCTGTCTCAGCTGGGAGGCGACAAAAGGCCGGCGGCCACGAAAAAGGCCGGCC
AGGCAAAAAAGAAAAAGTAAGAATTCCTAGAGCTCGCTGATCAGCCTCGACTGTGCCTTCTAGTTGCCAG
CCATCTGTTGTTTGCCCCTCCCCCGTGCCTTCCTTGACCCTGGAAGGTGCCACTCCCACTGTCCTTTCCT
AATAAAATGAGGAAATTGCATCGCATTGTCTGAGTAGGTGTCATTCTATTCTGGGGGGTGGGGTGGGGCA
GGACAGCAAGGGGGAGGATTGGGAAGAGAATAGCAGGCATGCTGGGGAGCGGCCGCAGGAACCCCTAGTG
ATGGAGTTGGCCACTCCCTCTCTGCGCGCTCGCTCGCTCACTGAGGCCGGGCGACCAAAGGTCGCCCGAC
GCCCGGGCTTTGCCCGGGCGGCCTCAGTGAGCGAGCGAGCGCGCAGCTGCCTGCAGGGGCGCCTGATGCG
GTATTTTCTCCTTACGCATCTGTGCGGTATTTCACACCGCATA
[142 nt withheld, positions 6694-6835]
C
[141 nt withheld, positions 6837-6977]
CCTTTGACGTTGGAGTCCACGTTCTTT
[37 nt withheld, positions 7005-7041]
ACCCTATCTCGGGCTATTCTTTTGATTTATAAGGGATTTTGCCGATTTCGGCCTATTGGTTAAAAAATGA
GCTGATTTAACAAAAATTTAACGCGAATTTTAACAAAATATTAACGTTTACAATTTTATGGTGCACTCTC
AGTACAATCTGCTCTGATGCCGCATAGTTAAGCCAGCCCCGACACCCGCCAACACCCGCTGACGCGCCCT
GACGGGCTTGTCTGCTCCCGGCATCCGCTTACAGACAAGCTGTGACCGTCTCCGGGAGCTGCATGTGTCA
GAGGTTTTCACCGTCATCACCGAAACGCGCGAGACGAAAGGGCCTCGTGATACGCCTATTTTTATAGGTT
AATGTCATGATAATAATGGTTTCTTAGACGTCAGGTGGCACTTTTCGGGGAAATGTGCGCGGAACCCCTA
TTTGTTTATTTTTCTAAATACATTCAAATATGTATCCGCTCATGAGACAATAACCCTGATAAATGCTTCA
ATAATATTGAAAAAGGAAGAGTATGAGTATTCAACATTTCCGTGTCGCCCTTATTCCCTTTTTTGCGGCA
TTTTGCCTTCCTGTTTTTGCTCACCCAGAAACGCTGGTGAAAGTAAAAGATGCTGAAGATCAGTTGGGTG
CACGAGTGGGTTACATCGAACTGGATCTCAACAGCGGTAAGATCCTTGAGAGTTTTCGCCCCGAAGAACG
TTTTCCAATGATGAGCACTTTTAAAGTTCTGCTATGTGGCGCGGTATTATCCCGTATTGACGCCGGGCAA
GAGCAACTCGGTCGCCGCATACACTATTCTCAGAATGACTTGGTTGAGTACTCACCAGTCACAGAAAAGC
ATCTTACGGATGGCATGACAGTAAGAGAATTATGCAGTGCTGCCATAACCATGAGTGATAACACTGCGGC
CAACTTACTTCTGACAACGATCGGAGGACCGAAGGAGCTAACCGCTTTTTTGCACAACATGGGGGATCAT
GTAACTCGCCTTGATCGTTGGGAACCGGAGCTGAATGAAGCCATACCAAACGACGA
Features (pLannotate 1.2.2; 15 found; start..end, strand, type, name):
    508..1096    +  rep_origin     ori: high-copy-number ColE1/pMB1/pBR322/pUC origin of replication
   1168..1453    +  enhancer       CMV enhancer: human cytomegalovirus immediate early enhancer; contains an 18-bp deletion relative to the standard CMV enhancer
   1455..1732    +  promoter       chicken β-actin promoter: No description available
   1733..1961    +  intron         hybrid intron: hybrid between chicken β-actin (CBA) and minute virus of mice (MMV) introns (Gray et al., 2011)
   2099..3700    +  CDS            Cas9(N): N-terminal portion of Streptococcus pyogenes Cas9 (Zetsche et al., 2015)
   3701..6199    +  CDS            Cas9(C) (fragment): C-terminal portion of Streptococcus pyogenes Cas9 (Zetsche et al., 2015)
   6200..6247    +  CDS            nucleoplasmin NLS: bipartite nuclear localization signal from nucleoplasmin
   6281..6392    +  polyA_signal   bGH poly(A) signal: bovine growth hormone polyadenylation signal
   6497..6637    +  repeat_region  AAV2 ITR: inverted terminal repeat of adeno-associated virus serotype 2 inverted
   6642..6693    -  misc_feature   bom (fragment): basis of mobility region from pBR322
   6712..7092    +  rep_origin     M13 ori (sequence partly withheld): M13 bacteriophage origin of replication; arrow indicates direction of (+) strand synthesis
   7168..7217    -  misc_feature   bom (fragment): basis of mobility region from pBR322
   7319..7354    -  CDS            rop (fragment): Rop protein, which maintains plasmids at low copy number; rop
   7449..7553    +  promoter       AmpR promoter: bla
   7554..337     +  CDS            AmpR (across the origin): β-lactamase; bla; confers resistance to ampicillin, carbenicillin, and related antibiotics
