>Addgene plasmid #126756 | pX330-Flag-HypaSpCas9 (without sgRNA; with silent mutations) | addgene full sequence | sequence record 410579 | Addgene NGS Result
GGGGGGGSGGGGGGGGGGGGGGGGGSGSSSGSSGGGRGGGGCGGGGGGGGGCGRGGGGSGGGGCGGGGCG
AGGCGGAGAGGTGCGGCGGCAGCCAATCAGAGCGGCGCGCTCCGAAAGTTTCCTTTTATGGCGAGGCGGC
GGCGGCGGCGGCCCTATAAAAAGCGAAGCGCGCGGCGGGCGGGAGTCGCTGCGCGCTGCCTTCGCCCCGT
GCCCCGCTCCGCCGCCGCCTCGCGCCGCCCGCCCCGGCTCTGACTGACCGCGTTACTCCCACAGGTGAGC
GGGCGGGACGGCCCTTCTCCTCCGGGCTGTAATTAGCTGAGCAAGAGGTAAGGGTTTAAGGGATGGTTGG
TTGGTGGGGTATTAATGTTTAATTACCTGGAGCACCTGCCTGAAATCACTTTTTTTCAGGTTGGACCGGT
GCCACCATGGACTATAAGGACCACGACGGAGACTACAAGGATCATGATATTGATTACAAAGACGATGACG
ATAAGATGGCCCCAAAGAAGAAGCGGAAGGTCGGTATCCACGGAGTCCCAGCAGCCGACAAGAAGTACAG
CATCGGCCTGGACATCGGCACCAACTCTGTGGGCTGGGCCGTGATCACCGACGAGTACAAGGTGCCCAGC
AAGAAATTCAAGGTGCTGGGCAACACCGACCGGCACAGCATCAAGAAGAACCTGATCGGAGCCCTGCTGT
TCGACAGCGGCGAAACAGCCGAGGCCACCCGGCTGAAGAGAACCGCCAGAAGAAGATACACCAGACGGAA
GAACCGGATCTGCTATCTGCAAGAGATCTTCAGCAACGAGATGGCCAAGGTGGACGACAGCTTCTTCCAC
AGACTGGAAGAGTCCTTCCTGGTGGAAGAGGATAAGAAGCACGAGCGGCACCCCATCTTCGGCAACATCG
TGGACGAGGTGGCCTACCACGAGAAGTACCCCACCATCTACCACCTGAGAAAGAAACTGGTGGACAGCAC
CGACAAGGCCGACCTGCGGCTGATCTATCTGGCCCTGGCCCACATGATCAAGTTCCGGGGCCACTTCCTG
ATCGAGGGCGACCTGAACCCCGACAACAGCGACGTGGACAAGCTGTTCATCCAGCTGGTGCAGACCTACA
ACCAGCTGTTCGAGGAAAACCCCATCAACGCCAGCGGCGTGGACGCCAAGGCCATCCTGTCTGCCAGACT
GAGCAAGAGCAGACGGCTGGAAAATCTGATCGCCCAGCTGCCCGGCGAGAAGAAGAATGGCCTGTTCGGA
AACCTGATTGCCCTGAGCCTGGGCCTGACCCCCAACTTCAAGAGCAACTTCGACCTGGCCGAGGATGCCA
AACTGCAGCTGAGCAAGGACACCTACGACGACGACCTGGACAACCTGCTGGCCCAGATCGGCGACCAGTA
CGCCGACCTGTTTCTGGCCGCCAAGAACCTGTCCGACGCCATCCTGCTGAGCGACATCCTGAGAGTGAAC
ACCGAGATCACCAAGGCCCCCCTGAGCGCCTCTATGATCAAGAGATACGACGAGCACCACCAGGACCTGA
CCCTGCTGAAAGCTCTCGTGCGGCAGCAGCTGCCTGAGAAGTACAAAGAGATTTTCTTCGACCAGAGCAA
GAACGGCTACGCCGGCTACATTGACGGCGGAGCCAGCCAGGAAGAGTTCTACAAGTTCATCAAGCCCATC
CTGGAAAAGATGGACGGCACCGAGGAACTGCTCGTGAAGCTGAACAGAGAGGACCTGCTGCGGAAGCAGC
GGACCTTCGACAACGGCAGCATCCCCCACCAGATCCACCTGGGAGAGCTGCACGCCATTCTGCGGCGGCA
GGAAGATTTTTACCCATTCCTGAAGGACAACCGGGAAAAGATCGAGAAGATCCTGACCTTCCGCATCCCC
TACTACGTGGGCCCTCTGGCCAGGGGAAACAGCAGATTCGCCTGGATGACCAGAAAGAGCGAGGAAACCA
TCACCCCCTGGAACTTCGAGGAAGTGGTGGACAAGGGCGCTTCCGCCCAGAGCTTCATCGAGCGGATGAC
CAACTTCGATAAGAACCTGCCCAACGAGAAGGTGCTGCCCAAGCACAGCCTGCTGTACGAGTACTTCACC
GTGTATAACGAGCTGACCAAAGTGAAATACGTGACCGAGGGAATGAGAAAGCCCGCCTTCCTGAGCGGCG
AGCAGAAAAAGGCCATCGTGGACCTGCTGTTCAAGACCAACCGGAAAGTGACCGTGAAGCAGCTGAAAGA
GGACTACTTCAAGAAAATCGAGTGCTTCGACTCCGTGGAAATCTCCGGCGTGGAAGATCGGTTCAACGCC
TCCCTGGGCACATACCACGATCTGCTGAAAATTATCAAGGACAAGGACTTCCTGGACAATGAGGAAAACG
AGGACATTCTGGAAGATATCGTGCTGACCCTGACACTGTTTGAGGACAGAGAGATGATCGAGGAACGGCT
GAAAACCTATGCCCACCTGTTCGACGACAAAGTGATGAAGCAGCTGAAGCGGCGGAGATACACCGGCTGG
GGCAGGCTGAGCCGGAAGCTGATCAACGGCATCCGCGACAAGCAGTCCGGCAAGACAATCCTGGATTTCC
TGAAGTCCGACGGCTTCGCCAACAGAGCCTTTGCAGCCCTGATCGCTGACGACAGCCTGACCTTTAAAGA
GGACATCCAGAAAGCCCAGGTGTCCGGCCAGGGCGATAGCCTGCACGAGCACATTGCCAATCTGGCCGGC
AGCCCCGCCATTAAGAAGGGCATCCTGCAGACAGTGAAGGTGGTGGACGAGCTCGTGAAAGTGATGGGCC
GGCACAAGCCCGAGAACATCGTGATCGAAATGGCCAGAGAGAACCAGACCACCCAGAAGGGACAGAAGAA
CAGCCGCGAGAGAATGAAGCGGATCGAAGAGGGCATCAAAGAGCTGGGCAGCCAGATCCTGAAAGAACAC
CCCGTGGAAAACACCCAGCTGCAGAACGAGAAGCTGTACCTGTACTACCTGCAGAATGGGCGGGATATGT
ACGTGGACCAGGAACTGGACATCAACCGGCTGTCCGACTACGATGTGGACCATATCGTGCCTCAGAGCTT
TCTGAAGGACGACTCCATCGACAACAAGGTGCTGACCAGAAGCGACAAGAACCGGGGCAAGAGCGACAAC
GTGCCCTCCGAAGAGGTCGTGAAGAAGATGAAGAACTACTGGCGGCAGCTGCTGAACGCCAAGCTGATTA
CCCAGAGAAAGTTCGACAATCTGACCAAGGCCGAGAGAGGCGGCCTGAGCGAACTGGATAAGGCCGGCTT
CATCAAGAGACAGCTGGTGGAAACCCGGCAGATCACAAAGCACGTGGCACAGATCCTGGACTCCCGGATG
AACACTAAGTACGACGAGAATGACAAGCTGATCCGGGAAGTGAAAGTGATCACCCTGAAGTCCAAGCTGG
TGTCCGATTTCCGGAAGGATTTCCAGTTTTACAAAGTGCGCGAGATCAACAACTACCACCACGCCCACGA
CGCGTACCTGAACGCCGTCGTGGGAACCGCCCTGATCAAAAAGTACCCTAAGCTGGAAAGCGAGTTCGTG
TACGGCGACTACAAGGTGTACGACGTACGGAAGATGATCGCCAAGAGCGAGCAGGAAATCGGCAAGGCTA
CCGCCAAGTACTTCTTCTACAGCAACATCATGAACTTTTTCAAGACCGAGATTACCCTGGCCAACGGCGA
GATCCGGAAGCGGCCTCTGATCGAGACAAACGGCGAAACCGGGGAGATCGTGTGGGATAAGGGCCGGGAT
TTTGCCACCGTGCGGAAAGTGCTGAGCATGCCCCAAGTGAATATCGTGAAAAAGACCGAGGTGCAGACAG
GCGGCTTCAGCAAAGAGTCTATCCTGCCCAAGAGGAACAGCGATAAGCTGATCGCCAGAAAGAAGGACTG
GGACCCTAAGAAGTACGGCGGCTTCGACAGCCCCACCGTGGCCTATTCTGTGCTGGTGGTGGCCAAAGTG
GAAAAGGGCAAGTCCAAGAAACTGAAGAGTGTGAAAGAGCTGCTGGGGATCACCATCATGGAAAGAAGCA
GCTTCGAGAAGAATCCCATCGACTTTCTGGAAGCCAAGGGCTACAAAGAAGTGAAAAAGGACCTGATCAT
CAAGCTGCCTAAGTACTCCCTGTTCGAGCTGGAAAACGGCCGGAAGAGAATGCTGGCCTCTGCCGGCGAA
CTGCAGAAGGGAAACGAACTGGCCCTGCCCTCCAAATATGTGAACTTCCTGTACCTGGCCAGCCACTATG
AGAAGCTGAAGGGCTCCCCCGAGGATAATGAGCAGAAACAGCTGTTTGTGGAACAGCACAAGCACTACCT
GGACGAGATCATCGAGCAGATCAGCGAGTTCTCCAAGAGAGTGATCCTGGCCGACGCTAATCTGGACAAA
GTGCTGTCCGCCTACAACAAGCACCGGGATAAGCCCATCAGAGAGCAGGCCGAGAATATCATCCACCTGT
TTACCCTGACCAATCTGGGAGCCCCTGCCGCCTTCAAGTACTTTGACACCACCATCGACCGGAAGAGGTA
CACCAGCACCAAAGAGGTGCTGGACGCCACCCTGATCCACCAGAGCATCACCGGCCTGTACGAGACACGG
ATCGACCTGTCTCAGCTGGGAGGCGACAAAAGGCCGGCGGCCACGAAAAAGGCCGGCCAGGCAAAAAAGA
AAAAGTAAGAATTCCTAGAGCTCGCTGATCAGCCTCGACTGTGCCTTCTAGTTGCCAGCCATCTGTTGTT
TGCCCCTCCCCCGTGCCTTCCTTGACCCTGGAAGGTGCCACTCCCACTGTCCTTTCCTAATAAAATGAGG
AAATTGCATCGCATTGTCTGAGTAGGTGTCATTCTATTCTGGGGGGTGGGGTGGGGCAGGACAGCAAGGG
GGAGGATTGGGAAGAGAATAGCAGGCATGCTGGGGAGCGGCCGCAGGAACCCCTAGTGATGGAGTTGGCC
ACTCCCTCTCTGCGCGCTCGCTCGCTCACTGAGGCCGGGCGACCAAAGGTCGCCCGACGCCCGGGCTTTG
CCCGGGCGGCCTCAGTGAGCGAGCGAGCGCGCAGCTGCCTGCAGGGGCGCCTGATGCGGTATTTTCTCCT
TACGCATCTGTGCGGTATTTCACACCGCATA
[95 nt withheld, positions 5142-5236]
T
[46 nt withheld, positions 5238-5283]
C
[141 nt withheld, positions 5285-5425]
CCTTTGACGTTGGAGTCCACGTTCTTT
[37 nt withheld, positions 5453-5489]
ACTCTATCTCGGGCTATTCTTTTGATTTATAAGGGATTTTGCCGATTTCGGTCTATTGGTTAAAAAATGA
GCTGATTTAACAAAAATTTAACGCGAATTTTAACAAAATATTAACGTTTACAATTTTATGGTGCACTCTC
AGTACAATCTGCTCTGATGCCGCATAGTTAAGCCAGCCCCGACACCCGCCAACACCCGCTGACGCGCCCT
GACGGGCTTGTCTGCTCCCGGCATCCGCTTACAGACAAGCTGTGACCGTCTCCGGGAGCTGCATGTGTCA
GAGGTTTTCACCGTCATCACCGAAACGCGCGAGACGAAAGGGCCTCGTGATACGCCTATTTTTATAGGTT
AATGTCATGATAATAATGGTTTCTTAGACGTCAGGTGGCACTTTTCGGGGAAATGTGCGCGGAACCCCTA
TTTGTTTATTTTTCTAAATACATTCAAATATGTATCCGCTCATGAGACAATAACCCTGATAAATGCTTCA
ATAATATTGAAAAAGGAAGAGTATGAGTATTCAACATTTCCGTGTCGCCCTTATTCCCTTTTTTGCGGCA
TTTTGCCTTCCTGTTTTTGCTCACCCAGAAACGCTGGTGAAAGTAAAAGATGCTGAAGATCAGTTGGGTG
CACGAGTGGGTTACATCGAACTGGATCTCAACAGCGGTAAGATCCTTGAGAGTTTTCGCCCCGAAGAACG
TTTTCCAATGATGAGCACTTTTAAAGTTCTGCTATGTGGCGCGGTATTATCCCGTATTGACGCCGGGCAA
GAGCAACTCGGTCGCCGCATACACTATTCTCAGAATGACTTGGTTGAGTACTCACCAGTCACAGAAAAGC
ATCTTACGGATGGCATGACAGTAAGAGAATTATGCAGTGCTGCCATAACCATGAGTGATAACACTGCGGC
CAACTTACTTCTGACAACGATCGGAGGACCGAAGGAGCTAACCGCTTTTTTGCACAACATGGGGGATCAT
GTAACTCGCCTTGATCGTTGGGAACCGGAGCTGAATGAAGCCATACCAAACGACGAGCGTGACACCACGA
TGCCTGTAGCAATGGCAACAACGTTGCGCAAACTATTAACTGGCGAACTACTTACTCTAGCTTCCCGGCA
ACAATTAATAGACTGGATGGAGGCGGATAAAGTTGCAGGACCACTTCTGCGCTCGGCCCTTCCGGCTGGC
TGGTTTATTGCTGATAAATCTGGAGCCGGTGAGCGTGGAAGCCGCGGTATCATTGCAGCACTGGGGCCAG
ATGGTAAGCCCTCCCGTATCGTAGTTATCTACACGACGGGGAGTCAGGCAACTATGGATGAACGAAATAG
ACAGATCGCTGAGATAGGTGCCTCACTGATTAAGCATTGGTAACTGTCAGACCAAGTTTACTCATATATA
CTTTAGATTGATTTAAAACTTCATTTTTAATTTAAAAGGATCTAGGTGAAGATCCTTTTTGATAATCTCA
TGACCAAAATCCCTTAACGTGAGTTTTCGTTCCACTGAGCGTCAGACCCCGTAGAAAAGATCAAAGGATC
TTCTTGAGATCCTTTTTTTCTGCGCGTAATCTGCTGCTTGCAAACAAAAAAACCACCGCTACCAGCGGTG
GTTTGTTTGCCGGATCAAGAGCTACCAACTCTTTTTCCGAAGGTAACTGGCTTCAGCAGAGCGCAGATAC
CAAATACTGTTCTTCTAGTGTAGCCGTAGTTAGGCCACCACTTCAAGAACTCTGTAGCACCGCCTACATA
CCTCGCTCTGCTAATCCTGTTACCAGTGGCTGCTGCCAGTGGCGATAAGTCGTGTCTTACCGGGTTGGAC
TCAAGACGATAGTTACCGGATAAGGCGCAGCGGTCGGGCTGAACGGGGGGTTCGTGCACACAGCCCAGCT
TGGAGCGAACGACCTACACCGAACTGAGATACCTACAGCGTGAGCTATGAGAAAGCGCCACGCTTCCCGA
AGGGAGAAAGGCGGACAGGTATCCGGTAAGCGGCAGGGTCGGAACAGGAGAGCGCACGAGGGAGCTTCCA
GGGGGAAACGCCTGGTATCTTTATAGTCCTGTCGGGTTTCGCCACCTCTGACTTGAGCGTCGATTTTTGT
GATGCTCGTCAGGGGGGCGGAGCCTATGGAAAAACGCCAGCAACGCGGCCTTTTTACGGTTCCTGGCCTT
TTGCTGGCCTTTTGCTCACATGCTAGAGGTACCCGTTACATAACTTACGGTAAATGGCCCGCCTGGCTGA
CCGCCCAACGACCCCCGCCCATTGACGTCAATAGTAACGCCAATAGGGACTTTCCATTGACGTCAATGGG
TGGAGTATTTACGGTAAACTGCCCACTTGGCAGTACATCAAGTGTATCATATGCCAAGTACGCCCCCTAT
TGACGTCAATGACGGTAAATGGCCCGCCTGGCATTGTGCCCAGTACATGACCTTATGGGACTTTCCTACT
TGGCAGTACATCTACGTATTAGTCATCGCTATTACCATGGTCGAGGTGAGCCCCACGTTCTGCTTCACTC
TCCCCATCTCCCCCCCCTCCCCACCCCCAATTTTGTATTTATTTATTTTTTAATTATTTTGTGCAGCGAT
GGGGGCGGGGGGGGGGGGGGGSGVYGCCCVGGSGGGGGGGGGGGGGGGGGGGGGGGGGGGGGGGGGGGGG
GGGGGGGGGGGGGGGGGGGSSRRNNNGGGGGGGGGGGSSKSGRGGGKKKSKKGKKKGNNNNNNNNNNNNN
NNNNNNNNNNN
Features (pLannotate 1.2.2; 18 found; start..end, strand, type, name):
     34..181     +  promoter       chicken β-actin promoter (fragment): contains a 21-bp deletion relative to the standard chicken β-actin promoter
    182..409     +  intron         hybrid intron: hybrid between chicken β-actin (CBA) and minute virus of mice (MMV) introns (Gray et al., 2011)
    547..2148    +  CDS            Cas9(N): N-terminal portion of Streptococcus pyogenes Cas9 (Zetsche et al., 2015)
   2149..4647    +  CDS            Cas9(C) (fragment): C-terminal portion of Streptococcus pyogenes Cas9 (Zetsche et al., 2015)
   4648..4695    +  CDS            nucleoplasmin NLS: bipartite nuclear localization signal from nucleoplasmin
   4729..4840    +  polyA_signal   bGH poly(A) signal: bovine growth hormone polyadenylation signal
   4945..5085    +  repeat_region  AAV2 ITR: inverted terminal repeat of adeno-associated virus serotype 2 inverted
   5090..5141    -  misc_feature   bom (fragment): basis of mobility region from pBR322
   5160..5615    +  rep_origin     f1 ori (sequence partly withheld): f1 bacteriophage origin of replication; arrow indicates direction of (+) strand synthesis
   5616..5665    -  misc_feature   bom (fragment): basis of mobility region from pBR322
   5767..5802    -  CDS            rop (fragment): Rop protein, which maintains plasmids at low copy number; rop
   5897..6001    +  promoter       AmpR promoter: bla
   6002..6862    +  CDS            AmpR: β-lactamase; bla; confers resistance to ampicillin, carbenicillin, and related antibiotics
   7033..7621    +  rep_origin     ori: high-copy-number ColE1/pMB1/pBR322/pUC origin of replication
   7693..7978    +  enhancer       CMV enhancer: human cytomegalovirus immediate early enhancer; contains an 18-bp deletion relative to the standard CMV enhancer
   7980..8100    +  promoter       chicken β-actin promoter (fragment): contains a 21-bp deletion relative to the standard chicken β-actin promoter
   8113..8134    +  promoter       chicken β-actin promoter (fragment): No description available
   8144..8165    +  promoter       chicken β-actin promoter (fragment): No description available
