[The description below was written by a language model from this plasmid's Addgene catalogue record and pLannotate feature annotations shown in this document.]
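Description:
pX330-Flag-HypaSpCas9 (without sgRNA; with silent mutations) is a mammalian expression plasmid built on a pX330-like backbone from which the U6-sgRNA cassette has been removed, so it supplies only the nuclease component of a CRISPR experiment. It is propagated in E. coli as a high-copy plasmid through a ColE1/pUC-type origin and selected with ampicillin via the bla gene. The backbone also carries an f1/M13 phage origin, a single AAV2 inverted terminal repeat left over from the parental vector, and short bom and rop fragments. One ITR alone does not make the plasmid an AAV packaging construct.

The payload is a human codon-optimized Streptococcus pyogenes Cas9 carrying the N692A, M694A, Q695A and H698A substitutions that define the increased-fidelity HypaCas9 variant, along with silent mutations whose positions and purpose are not stated in the record. Expression is driven by the CBh promoter, annotated here as a CMV enhancer, chicken β-actin promoter and hybrid CBA/MVM intron, and terminated by the bGH polyadenylation signal. The protein carries an N-terminal 3xFLAG tag for detection, with an NLS at each end for nuclear import. Only the C-terminal nucleoplasmin NLS is annotated in the feature tables, and the Cas9 reading frame is labelled as two adjoining pieces.

Omitting the guide cassette allows different SpCas9 variants to be compared side by side using the same sgRNA expressed from a separate plasmid. The depositor sequence matches the catalogued size of 8,077 bp, whereas the repository's sequencing result is 8,230 nt and shows a fragmented β-actin promoter annotation. The record does not explain this difference.
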