Addgene plasmid #126756: pX330-Flag-HypaSpCas9 (without sgRNA; with silent mutations)
Purpose: Expression plasmid for human codon-optimized increased fidelity HypaSpCas9 (without U6-sgRNA coding sequence, with silent mutations)
Depositing lab: Ervin Welker. Depositing organization: HUN-REN Research Centre for Natural Sciences. Publication: Blackjack mutations improve the on-target activities of increased fidelity variants of SpCas9 with 5'G-extended sgRNAs. Kulcsar PI, Talas A, Toth E, Nyeste A, Ligeti Z, Welker Z, Welker E. Nat Commun. 2020 Mar 6;11(1):1223. doi: 10.1038/s41467-020-15021-5. PubMed 32144253.
Backbone
  Vector backbone: pX330-like (without U6-sgRNA coding sequence)
  Total vector size (bp): 8077
  Vector type: Mammalian Expression, CRISPR
Growth in bacteria
  Bacterial resistance: Ampicillin, 100 μg/mL
  Growth temperature: 37°C
  Growth strain: NEB Stable
  Copy number: High Copy
Gene/Insert
  Gene/Insert name: HypaSpCas9
  Species: S. pyogenes
  Insert size (bp): 4272
  Mutation: N692A, M694A, Q695A, H698A
  Promoter: CBh
  Tag / fusion protein: 3xFLAG (N terminal on insert); NLS (N terminal on insert); NLS (C terminal on insert)
  Cloning method: Unknown
  Sequencing primers: 5′ AAGGGATGGTTGGTTGGTGG
Terms and licenses: Academic/Nonprofit Terms; Industry Terms: Not Available to Industry
Depositor comments: pCbh-3xFLAG-NLS-HypaSpCas9-NLS (without U6-sgRNA coding sequence, with silent mutations). The lack of sgRNA expression cassette allows for easy testing of various SpCas9 variants with the same sgRNA expressed from a separate plasmid (e.g. pmCherry_gRNA, Addgene# #80457). For detailed information and plasmid usage, please see the associated publication.
How to cite: pX330-Flag-HypaSpCas9 (without sgRNA; with silent mutations) was a gift from Ervin Welker (Addgene plasmid # 126756 ; http://n2t.net/addgene:126756 ; RRID:Addgene_126756)
